Addgene plasmid #142115: TFORF2497
Purpose: Lentiviral vector for overexpressing transcription factor ORFs with unique 24-bp barcodes. Barcodes facilitate identification of transcription factors in pooled screens.
Depositing lab: Feng Zhang. Depositing organization: Broad Institute. Publication: A transcription factor atlas of directed differentiation. Joung J, Ma S, Tay T, Geiger-Schuller KR, Kirchgatterer PC, Verdine VK, Guo B, Arias-Garcia MA, Allen WE, Singh A, Kuksenko O, Abudayyeh OO, Gootenberg JS, Fu Z, Macrae RK, Buenrostro JD, Regev A, Zhang F. Cell. 2023 Jan 5;186(1):209-229.e26. doi: 10.1016/j.cell.2022.11.026. PubMed 36608654.
Backbone
  Vector backbone: pLX_TRC317
  Backbone manufacturer: Broad Institute Genetic Perturbation Platform
  Backbone size w/o insert (bp): 8264
  Vector type: Mammalian Expression, Lentiviral
  Selectable markers: Puromycin
Growth in bacteria
  Bacterial resistance: Ampicillin, 100 μg/mL
  Growth temperature: 37°C
  Growth strain: NEB Stable
  Copy number: High Copy
Gene/Insert
  Gene/Insert name: ASCL1
  Species: H. sapiens (human)
  Insert size (bp): 812
  Entrez Gene: ASCL1 (a.k.a. ASH1, HASH1, MASH1, bHLHa46)
  Promoter: EF1a
  Cloning method: Unknown
  Sequencing primers: 5′ GGGTGGAGACTGAAGTTAGGCCAG; 3′ CACATAGCGTAAAAGGAGCAACATAG
Terms and licenses: Academic/Nonprofit Terms; Industry Terms: Not Available to Industry
Depositor comments: NM_004316,ENST00000266744 . The transcription factor ORF portion of this plasmid was synthesized by Genewiz. Please test multiple small colonies in case of plasmid recombination. To make this collection available in a timely manner, a portion of this collection was not fully sequenced by Addgene. If an Addgene verified full plasmid sequence is not available, please contact us prior to placing an order to request the full sequence.
How to cite: TFORF2497 was a gift from Feng Zhang (Addgene plasmid # 142115 ; http://n2t.net/addgene:142115 ; RRID:Addgene_142115)
