[The description below was written by a language model from this plasmid's Addgene catalogue record and pLannotate feature annotations shown in this document.]
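Description:
TFORF2497 is a third-generation-style, self-inactivating lentiviral expression plasmid built on the pLX_TRC317 backbone and carrying the human ASCL1 open reading frame (also known as ASH1/MASH1, a bHLH transcription factor). It belongs to a barcoded transcription factor ORF collection in which each ORF is paired with a unique 24-bp barcode, so that the factor present in a cell can be identified in pooled overexpression screens. In bacteria the plasmid is maintained through a high-copy ColE1/pUC-type origin and selected with ampicillin via the β-lactamase gene. An f1 origin and remnants of a lac/lacZα cloning region with T7 and T3 promoters also remain in the backbone. The depositor notes that the plasmid can recombine, which is a common concern for vectors carrying LTR repeats.

The viral transfer cassette begins with an RSV promoter fused to a truncated HIV-1 5' LTR, which drives genomic RNA production in packaging cells. This is followed by the Ψ packaging signal with a gag fragment, the RRE for Rev-dependent nuclear export, and a cPPT/CTS. An SV40 early promoter/origin region sits upstream of the puromycin N-acetyltransferase gene, which allows selection of transduced mammalian cells. Downstream, the EF-1α promoter drives constitutive expression of ASCL1. No epitope tag or reporter is annotated. The WPRE after the ORF enhances transcript expression, and the ΔU3 3' LTR inactivates the viral promoter after integration; an SV40 poly(A) signal lies beyond it. The barcode is not annotated as a feature. The catalogued insert is about 100 bp longer than the annotated coding sequence, so the barcode may lie in the short region between the ORF and the WPRE, but the record does not give its position.
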