Features (pLannotate 1.2.2; 31 found; start..end, strand, type, name):
      5..231     +  promoter       RSV promoter: Rous sarcoma virus enhancer/promoter
    232..412     +  LTR            5' LTR (truncated): truncated 5' long terminal repeat (LTR) from HIV-1
    459..584     +  misc_feature   HIV-1 Ψ: packaging signal of human immunodeficiency virus type 1
    568..931     +  CDS            HIV-1 gag (fragment): gag protein from human immunodeficiency virus 1; gag
   1077..1310    +  misc_feature   RRE: The Rev response element (RRE) of HIV-1 allows for Rev-dependent mRNA export from the nucleus to the cytoplasm.
   1687..1713    +  CDS            Rev (fragment): human immunodeficiency virus 1 (HIV-1) Rev protein; rev; enhances nuclear export of unspliced and incompletely spliced viral mRNAs
   1720..1743    +  promoter       SV40 promoter (fragment): SV40 early promoter
   1744..1815    +  promoter       SV40 promoter (fragment): SV40 enhancer and early promoter
   1839..1974    +  rep_origin     SV40 ori: SV40 origin of replication
   2020..2616    +  CDS            PuroR (fragment): puromycin N-acetyltransferase; pac from Streptomyces; confers resistance to puromycin
   2665..2782    +  misc_feature   cPPT/CTS: central polypurine tract and central termination sequence of HIV-1
   2847..2913    +  CDS            small t antigen (fragment): SV40 (simian virus 40) small t antigen
   2920..4098    +  promoter       EF-1α promoter: strong constitutive promoter for human elongation factor EF-1α
   4115..4822    +  CDS            ASCL1: ASCL1_HUMAN - Also known as ASH1, BHLHA46 From Homo sapiens (Human).
   4838..4891    +  promoter       U6 promoter (fragment): RNA polymerase III promoter for human U6 snRNA
   4933..5521    +  misc_feature   WPRE: woodchuck hepatitis virus posttranscriptional regulatory element
   5572..5591    +  misc_feature   cPPT/CTS (fragment): central polypurine tract and central termination sequence of HIV-1
   5593..5826    +  LTR            3' LTR (ΔU3): self-inactivating 3' long terminal repeat (LTR) from HIV-1
   5904..6025    +  polyA_signal   SV40 poly(A) signal: SV40 polyadenylation signal
   6065..6200    +  rep_origin     SV40 ori: SV40 origin of replication
   6221..6239    -  promoter       T7 promoter: promoter for bacteriophage T7 RNA polymerase
   6247..6402    +  CDS            lacZα (fragment): LacZα fragment of β-galactosidase; lacZ fragment
   6407..6835    +  rep_origin     f1 ori (sequence partly withheld): f1 bacteriophage origin of replication; arrow indicates direction of (+) strand synthesis
   6888..6992    +  promoter       AmpR promoter: bla
   6993..7853    +  CDS            AmpR: β-lactamase; bla; confers resistance to ampicillin, carbenicillin, and related antibiotics
   8024..8612    +  rep_origin     ori: high-copy-number ColE1/pMB1/pBR322/pUC origin of replication
   8795..8887    +  CDS            lacI (fragment): lac repressor; lacI; The lac repressor binds to the lac operator to inhibit transcription in E. coli. This inhibition can be relieved by adding lactose or isopropyl-β-D-thiogalactopyranoside (IPTG).
   8900..8921    +  protein_bind   CAP binding site: CAP binding activates transcription in the presence of cAMP. E. coli catabolite activator protein
   8936..8966    +  promoter       lac promoter: promoter for the E. coli lac operon
   8974..8990    +  protein_bind   lac operator: The lac repressor binds to the lac operator to inhibit transcription in E. coli. This inhibition can be relieved by adding lactose or isopropyl-β-D-thiogalactopyranoside (IPTG). lac repressor encoded by lacI
   9035..9053    +  promoter       T3 promoter: promoter for bacteriophage T3 RNA polymerase
>Addgene plasmid #142115 | TFORF2497 | addgene full sequence | sequence record 395721 | Addgene NGS Result
TTAATGTAGTCTTATGCAATACTCTTGTAGTCTTGCAACATGGTAACGATGAGTTAGCAACATGCCTTAC
AAGGAGAGAAAAAGCACCGTGCATGCCGATTGGTGGAAGTAAGGTGGTACGATCGTGCCTTATTAGGAAG
GCAACAGACGGGTCTGACATGGATTGGACGAACCACTGAATTGCCGCATTGCAGAGATATTGTATTTAAG
TGCCTAGCTCGATACATAAACGGGTCTCTCTGGTTAGACCAGATCTGAGCCTGGGAGCTCTCTGGCTAAC
TAGGGAACCCACTGCTTAAGCCTCAATAAAGCTTGCCTTGAGTGCTTCAAGTAGTGTGTGCCCGTCTGTT
GTGTGACTCTGGTAACTAGAGATCCCTCAGACCCTTTTAGTCAGTGTGGAAAATCTCTAGCAGTGGCGCC
CGAACAGGGACTTGAAAGCGAAAGGGAAACCAGAGGAGCTCTCTCGACGCAGGACTCGGCTTGCTGAAGC
GCGCACGGCAAGAGGCGAGGGGCGGCGACTGGTGAGTACGCCAAAAATTTTGACTAGCGGAGGCTAGAAG
GAGAGAGATGGGTGCGAGAGCGTCAGTATTAAGCGGGGGAGAATTAGATCGCGATGGGAAAAAATTCGGT
TAAGGCCAGGGGGAAAGAAAAAATATAAATTAAAACATATAGTATGGGCAAGCAGGGAGCTAGAACGATT
CGCAGTTAATCCTGGCCTGTTAGAAACATCAGAAGGCTGTAGACAAATACTGGGACAGCTACAACCATCC
CTTCAGACAGGATCAGAAGAACTTAGATCATTATATAATACAGTAGCAACCCTCTATTGTGTGCATCAAA
GGATAGAGATAAAAGACACCAAGGAAGCTTTAGACAAGATAGAGGAAGAGCAAAACAAAAGTAAGACCAC
CGCACAGCAAGCGGCCGCTGATCTTCAGACCTGGAGGAGGAGATATGAGGGACAATTGGAGAAGTGAATT
ATATAAATATAAAGTAGTAAAAATTGAACCATTAGGAGTAGCACCCACCAAGGCAAAGAGAAGAGTGGTG
CAGAGAGAAAAAAGAGCAGTGGGAATAGGAGCTTTGTTCCTTGGGTTCTTGGGAGCAGCAGGAAGCACTA
TGGGCGCAGCGTCAATGACGCTGACGGTACAGGCCAGACAATTATTGTCTGGTATAGTGCAGCAGCAGAA
CAATTTGCTGAGGGCTATTGAGGCGCAACAGCATCTGTTGCAACTCACAGTCTGGGGCATCAAGCAGCTC
CAGGCAAGAATCCTGGCTGTGGAAAGATACCTAAAGGATCAACAGCTCCTGGGGATTTGGGGTTGCTCTG
GAAAACTCATTTGCACCACTGCTGTGCCTTGGAATGCTAGTTGGAGTAATAAATCTCTGGAACAGATTTG
GAATCACACGACCTGGATGGAGTGGGACAGAGAAATTAACAATTACACAAGCTTAATACACTCCTTAATT
GAAGAATCGCAAAACCAGCAAGAAAAGAATGAACAAGAATTATTGGAATTAGATAAATGGGCAAGTTTGT
GGAATTGGTTTAACATAACAAATTGGCTGTGGTATATAAAATTATTCATAATGATAGTAGGAGGCTTGGT
AGGTTTAAGAATAGTTTTTGCTGTACTTTCTATAGTGAATAGAGTTAGGCAGGGATATTCACCATTATCG
TTTCAGACCCACCTCCCAACCCCGAGGGGACCCATGCATTGCATCTCAATTAGTCAGCAACCAGGTGTGG
AAAGTCCCCAGGCTCCCCAGCAGGCAGAAGTATGCAAAGCATGCGTCTCAATTAGTCAGCAACCATAGTC
CCGCCCCTAACTCCGCCCATCCCGCCCCTAACTCCGCCCAGTTCCGCCCATTCTCCGCCCCATGGCTGAC
TAATTTTTTTTATTTATGCAGAGGCCGAGGCCGCCTCGGCCTCTGAGCTATTCCAGAAGTAGTGAGGAGG
CTTTTTTGGAGGCCTAGGCTTTTGCAAAAAGCTTTCTAGAGGTACCACCGGAGCTTACCATGACCGAGTA
CAAGCCCACGGTGCGCCTCGCCACCCGCGACGACGTCCCCAGGGCCGTACGCACCCTCGCCGCCGCGTTC
GCCGACTACCCCGCCACGCGCCACACCGTCGATCCGGACCGCCACATCGAGCGGGTCACCGAGCTGCAAG
AACTCTTCCTCACGCGCGTCGGGCTCGACATCGGCAAGGTGTGGGTCGCGGACGACGGCGCCGCCGTGGC
GGTCTGGACCACGCCGGAGAGCGTCGAAGCGGGGGCGGTGTTCGCCGAGATCGGCCCGCGCATGGCCGAG
TTGAGCGGTTCCCGGCTGGCCGCGCAGCAACAGATGGAAGGCCTCCTGGCGCCGCACCGGCCCAAGGAGC
CCGCGTGGTTCCTGGCCACCGTCGGCGTCTCGCCCGACCACCAGGGCAAGGGTCTGGGCAGCGCCGTCGT
GCTCCCCGGAGTGGAGGCGGCCGAGCGCGCCGGGGTGCCCGCCTTCCTGGAGACCTCCGCGCCCCGCAAC
CTCCCCTTCTACGAGCGGCTCGGCTTCACCGTCACCGCCGACGTCGAGGTGCCCGAAGGACCGCGCACCT
GGTGCATGACCCGCAAGCCCGGTGCCAGTTAACGAATTCTAGATCTTGAGACAAATGGCAGTATTCATCC
ACAATTTTAAAAGAAAAGGGGGGATTGGGGGGTACAGTGCAGGGGAAAGAATAGTAGACATAATAGCAAC
AGACATACAAACTAAAGAATTACAAAAACAAATTACAAAAATTCAAAATTTTCGGGTTTATTACAGGGAC
AGCAGAGATCCACTTTGGCGCCGGCTCGAGGCCTGCAGGTGCAAAGATGGATAAAGTTTTAAACAGAGAG
GAATCTTTGCAGCTAATGGACCTTCTAGGTCTTGAAAGGAGTGGGAATTGGCTCCGGTGCCCGTCAGTGG
GCAGAGCGCACATCGCCCACAGTCCCCGAGAAGTTGGGGGGAGGGGTCGGCAATTGAACCGGTGCCTAGA
GAAGGTGGCGCGGGGTAAACTGGGAAAGTGATGTCGTGTACTGGCTCCGCCTTTTTCCCGAGGGTGGGGG
AGAACCGTATATAAGTGCAGTAGTCGCCGTGAACGTTCTTTTTCGCAACGGGTTTGCCGCCAGAACACAG
GTAAGTGCCGTGTGTGGTTCCCGCGGGCCTGGCCTCTTTACGGGTTATGGCCCTTGCGTGCCTTGAATTA
CTTCCACCTGGCTGCAGTACGTGATTCTTGATCCCGAGCTTCGGGTTGGAAGTGGGTGGGAGAGTTCGAG
GCCTTGCGCTTAAGGAGCCCCTTCGCCTCGTGCTTGAGTTGAGGCCTGGCCTGGGCGCTGGGGCCGCCGC
GTGCGAATCTGGTGGCACCTTCGCGCCTGTCTCGCTGCTTTCGATAAGTCTCTAGCCATTTAAAATTTTT
GATGACCTGCTGCGACGCTTTTTTTCTGGCAAGATAGTCTTGTAAATGCGGGCCAAGATCTGCACACTGG
TATTTCGGTTTTTGGGGCCGCGGGCGGCGACGGGGCCCGTGCGTCCCAGCGCACATGTTCGGCGAGGCGG
GGCCTGCGAGCGCGGCCACCGAGAATCGGACGGGGGTAGTCTCAAGCTGGCCGGCCTGCTCTGGTGCCTG
GCCTCGCGCCGCCGTGTATCGCCCCGCCCTGGGCGGCAAGGCTGGCCCGGTCGGCACCAGTTGCGTGAGC
GGAAAGATGGCCGCTTCCCGGCCCTGCTGCAGGGAGCTCAAAATGGAGGACGCGGCGCTCGGGAGAGCGG
GCGGGTGAGTCACCCACACAAAGGAAAAGGGCCTTTCCGTCCTCAGCCGTCGCTTCATGTGACTCCACGG
AGTACCGGGCGCCGTCCAGGCACCTCGATTAGTTCTCGAGCTTTTGGAGTACGTCGTCTTTAGGTTGGGG
GGAGGGGTTTTATGCGATGGAGTTTCCCCACACTGAGTGGGTGGAGACTGAAGTTAGGCCAGCTTGGCAC
TTGATGTAATTCTCCTTGGAATTTGCCCTTTTTGAGTTTGGATCTTGGTTCATTCTCAAGCCTCAGACAG
TGGTTCAAAGTTTTTTTCTTCCATTTCAGGTGTCGTGAGGCTAGCACCGCCACCATGGAAAGCTCTGCCA
AGATGGAGAGCGGCGGCGCCGGCCAGCAGCCCCAGCCGCAGCCCCAGCAGCCCTTCCTGCCGCCCGCAGC
CTGTTTCTTTGCCACGGCCGCAGCCGCGGCGGCCGCAGCCGCCGCAGCGGCAGCGCAGAGCGCGCAGCAG
CAGCAGCAGCAGCAGCAGCAGCAGCAGCAGGCGCCGCAGCTGAGACCGGCGGCCGACGGCCAGCCCTCAG
GGGGCGGTCACAAGTCAGCGCCCAAGCAAGTCAAGCGACAGCGCTCGTCTTCGCCCGAACTGATGCGCTG
CAAACGCCGGCTCAACTTCAGCGGCTTTGGCTACAGCCTGCCGCAGCAGCAGCCGGCCGCCGTGGCGCGC
CGCAACGAGCGCGAGCGCAACCGCGTCAAGTTGGTCAACCTGGGCTTTGCCACCCTTCGGGAGCACGTCC
CCAACGGCGCGGCCAACAAGAAGATGAGTAAGGTGGAGACACTGCGCTCGGCGGTCGAGTACATCCGCGC
GCTGCAGCAGCTGCTGGACGAGCATGACGCGGTGAGCGCCGCCTTCCAGGCAGGCGTCCTGTCGCCCACC
ATCTCCCCCAACTACTCCAACGACTTGAACTCCATGGCCGGCTCGCCGGTCTCATCCTACTCGTCGGACG
AGGGCTCTTACGACCCGCTCAGCCCCGAGGAGCAGGAGCTTCTCGACTTCACCAACTGGTTCTAGTAATG
AACTAGTCCGTAACTTGAAAGTATTTCGATTTCTTGGCTTTATATATCTTGTGGAAAGGACGAAAGTAAT
TATCCAACAATCATGGTACGCGTTAAGTCGACAATCAACCTCTGGATTACAAAATTTGTGAAAGATTGAC
TGGTATTCTTAACTATGTTGCTCCTTTTACGCTATGTGGATACGCTGCTTTAATGCCTTTGTATCATGCT
ATTGCTTCCCGTATGGCTTTCATTTTCTCCTCCTTGTATAAATCCTGGTTGCTGTCTCTTTATGAGGAGT
TGTGGCCCGTTGTCAGGCAACGTGGCGTGGTGTGCACTGTGTTTGCTGACGCAACCCCCACTGGTTGGGG
CATTGCCACCACCTGTCAGCTCCTTTCCGGGACTTTCGCTTTCCCCCTCCCTATTGCCACGGCGGAACTC
ATCGCCGCCTGCCTTGCCCGCTGCTGGACAGGGGCTCGGCTGTTGGGCACTGACAATTCCGTGGTGTTGT
CGGGGAAATCATCGTCCTTTCCTTGGCTGCTCGCCTGTGTTGCCACCTGGATTCTGCGCGGGACGTCCTT
CTGCTACGTCCCTTCGGCCCTCAATCCAGCGGACCTTCCTTCCCGCGGCCTGCTGCCGGCTCTGCGGCCT
CTTCCGCGTCTTCGCCTTCGCCCTCAGACGAGTCGGATCTCCCTTTGGGCCGCCTCCCCGCGTCGACTTT
AAGACCAATGACTTACAAGGCAGCTGTAGATCTTAGCCACTTTTTAAAAGAAAAGGGGGGACTGGAAGGG
CTAATTCACTCCCAACGAAGACAAGATCTGCTTTTTGCTTGTACTGGGTCTCTCTGGTTAGACCAGATCT
GAGCCTGGGAGCTCTCTGGCTAACTAGGGAACCCACTGCTTAAGCCTCAATAAAGCTTGCCTTGAGTGCT
TCAAGTAGTGTGTGCCCGTCTGTTGTGTGACTCTGGTAACTAGAGATCCCTCAGACCCTTTTAGTCAGTG
TGGAAAATCTCTAGCAGTACGTATAGTAGTTCATGTCATCTTATTATTCAGTATTTATAACTTGCAAAGA
AATGAATATCAGAGAGTGAGAGGAACTTGTTTATTGCAGCTTATAATGGTTACAAATAAAGCAATAGCAT
CACAAATTTCACAAATAAAGCATTTTTTTCACTGCATTCTAGTTGTGGTTTGTCCAAACTCATCAATGTA
TCTTATCATGTCTGGCTCTAGCTATCCCGCCCCTAACTCCGCCCATCCCGCCCCTAACTCCGCCCAGTTC
CGCCCATTCTCCGCCCCATGGCTGACTAATTTTTTTTATTTATGCAGAGGCCGAGGCCGCCTCGGCCTCT
GAGCTATTCCAGAAGTAGTGAGGAGGCTTTTTTGGAGGCCTAGGGACGTACCCAATTCGCCCTATAGTGA
GTCGTATTACGCGCGCTCACTGGCCGTCGTTTTACAACGTCGTGACTGGGAAAACCCTGGCGTTACCCAA
CTTAATCGCCTTGCAGCACATCCCCCTTTCGCCAGCTGGCGTAATAGCGAAGAGGCCCGCACCGATCGCC
CTTCCCAACAGTTGCGCAGCCTGAATGGCGAATGGG
[124 nt withheld, positions 6407-6530]
C
[91 nt withheld, positions 6532-6622]
A
[49 nt withheld, positions 6624-6672]
CCTTTGACGTTGGAGTCCACGTTCTTT
[37 nt withheld, positions 6700-6736]
ACCCTATCTCGGTCTATTCTTTTGATTTATAAGGGATTTTGCCGATTTCGGCCTATTGGTTAAAAAATGA
GCTGATTTAACAAAAATTTAACGCGAATTTTAACAAAATATTAACGCTTACAATTTAGGTGGCACTTTTC
GGGGAAATGTGCGCGGAACCCCTATTTGTTTATTTTTCTAAATACATTCAAATATGTATCCGCTCATGAG
ACAATAACCCTGATAAATGCTTCAATAATATTGAAAAAGGAAGAGTATGAGTATTCAACATTTCCGTGTC
GCCCTTATTCCCTTTTTTGCGGCATTTTGCCTTCCTGTTTTTGCTCACCCAGAAACGCTGGTGAAAGTAA
AAGATGCTGAAGATCAGTTGGGTGCACGAGTGGGTTACATCGAACTGGATCTCAACAGCGGTAAGATCCT
TGAGAGTTTTCGCCCCGAAGAACGTTTTCCAATGATGAGCACTTTTAAAGTTCTGCTATGTGGCGCGGTA
TTATCCCGTATTGACGCCGGGCAAGAGCAACTCGGTCGCCGCATACACTATTCTCAGAATGACTTGGTTG
AGTACTCACCAGTCACAGAAAAGCATCTTACGGATGGCATGACAGTAAGAGAATTATGCAGTGCTGCCAT
AACCATGAGTGATAACACTGCGGCCAACTTACTTCTGACAACGATCGGAGGACCGAAGGAGCTAACCGCT
TTTTTGCACAACATGGGGGATCATGTAACTCGCCTTGATCGTTGGGAACCGGAGCTGAATGAAGCCATAC
CAAACGACGAGCGTGACACCACGATGCCTGTAGCAATGGCAACAACGTTGCGCAAACTATTAACTGGCGA
ACTACTTACTCTAGCTTCCCGGCAACAATTAATAGACTGGATGGAGGCGGATAAAGTTGCAGGACCACTT
CTGCGCTCGGCCCTTCCGGCTGGCTGGTTTATTGCTGATAAATCTGGAGCCGGTGAGCGTGGGTCTCGCG
GTATCATTGCAGCACTGGGGCCAGATGGTAAGCCCTCCCGTATCGTAGTTATCTACACGACGGGGAGTCA
GGCAACTATGGATGAACGAAATAGACAGATCGCTGAGATAGGTGCCTCACTGATTAAGCATTGGTAACTG
TCAGACCAAGTTTACTCATATATACTTTAGATTGATTTAAAACTTCATTTTTAATTTAAAAGGATCTAGG
TGAAGATCCTTTTTGATAATCTCATGACCAAAATCCCTTAACGTGAGTTTTCGTTCCACTGAGCGTCAGA
CCCCGTAGAAAAGATCAAAGGATCTTCTTGAGATCCTTTTTTTCTGCGCGTAATCTGCTGCTTGCAAACA
AAAAAACCACCGCTACCAGCGGTGGTTTGTTTGCCGGATCAAGAGCTACCAACTCTTTTTCCGAAGGTAA
CTGGCTTCAGCAGAGCGCAGATACCAAATACTGTTCTTCTAGTGTAGCCGTAGTTAGGCCACCACTTCAA
GAACTCTGTAGCACCGCCTACATACCTCGCTCTGCTAATCCTGTTACCAGTGGCTGCTGCCAGTGGCGAT
AAGTCGTGTCTTACCGGGTTGGACTCAAGACGATAGTTACCGGATAAGGCGCAGCGGTCGGGCTGAACGG
GGGGTTCGTGCACACAGCCCAGCTTGGAGCGAACGACCTACACCGAACTGAGATACCTACAGCGTGAGCT
ATGAGAAAGCGCCACGCTTCCCGAAGGGAGAAAGGCGGACAGGTATCCGGTAAGCGGCAGGGTCGGAACA
GGAGAGCGCACGAGGGAGCTTCCAGGGGGAAACGCCTGGTATCTTTATAGTCCTGTCGGGTTTCGCCACC
TCTGACTTGAGCGTCGATTTTTGTGATGCTCGTCAGGGGGGCGGAGCCTATGGAAAAACGCCAGCAACGC
GGCCTTTTTACGGTTCCTGGCCTTTTGCTGGCCTTTTGCTCACATGTTCTTTCCTGCGTTATCCCCTGAT
TCTGTGGATAACCGTATTACCGCCTTTGAGTGAGCTGATACCGCTCGCCGCAGCCGAACGACCGAGCGCA
GCGAGTCAGTGAGCGAGGAAGCGGAAGAGCGCCCAATACGCAAACCGCCTCTCCCCGCGCGTTGGCCGAT
TCATTAATGCAGCTGGCACGACAGGTTTCCCGACTGGAAAGCGGGCAGTGAGCGCAACGCAATTAATGTG
AGTTAGCTCACTCATTAGGCACCCCAGGCTTTACACTTTATGCTTCCGGCTCGTATGTTGTGTGGAATTG
TGAGCGGATAACAATTTCACACAGGAAACAGCTATGACCATGATTACGCCAAGCGCGCAATTAACCCTCA
CTAAAGGGAACAAAAGCTGGAGCTGCAAGC
