>Addgene plasmid #142115 | TFORF2497 | depositor partial sequence | sequence record 278482 | Insert
ACCGCCACCATGGAAAGCTCTGCCAAGATGGAGAGCGGCGGCGCCGGCCAGCAGCCCCAGCCGCAGCCCC
AGCAGCCCTTCCTGCCGCCCGCAGCCTGTTTCTTTGCCACGGCCGCAGCCGCGGCGGCCGCAGCCGCCGC
AGCGGCAGCGCAGAGCGCGCAGCAGCAGCAGCAGCAGCAGCAGCAGCAGCAGCAGGCGCCGCAGCTGAGA
CCGGCGGCCGACGGCCAGCCCTCAGGGGGCGGTCACAAGTCAGCGCCCAAGCAAGTCAAGCGACAGCGCT
CGTCTTCGCCCGAACTGATGCGCTGCAAACGCCGGCTCAACTTCAGCGGCTTTGGCTACAGCCTGCCGCA
GCAGCAGCCGGCCGCCGTGGCGCGCCGCAACGAGCGCGAGCGCAACCGCGTCAAGTTGGTCAACCTGGGC
TTTGCCACCCTTCGGGAGCACGTCCCCAACGGCGCGGCCAACAAGAAGATGAGTAAGGTGGAGACACTGC
GCTCGGCGGTCGAGTACATCCGCGCGCTGCAGCAGCTGCTGGACGAGCATGACGCGGTGAGCGCCGCCTT
CCAGGCAGGCGTCCTGTCGCCCACCATCTCCCCCAACTACTCCAACGACTTGAACTCCATGGCCGGCTCG
CCGGTCTCATCCTACTCGTCGGACGAGGGCTCTTACGACCCGCTCAGCCCCGAGGAGCAGGAGCTTCTCG
ACTTCACCAACTGGTTCTAGTAATGAACTAGTCCGTAACTTGAAAGTATTTCGATTTCTTGGCTTTATAT
ATCTTGTGGAAAGGACGAAAGTAATTATCCAACAATCATGGT
