>Addgene plasmid #142115 | TFORF2497 | depositor partial sequence | sequence record 278483 | Barcode
AAGTAATTATCCAACAATCATGGT
